Addgene plasmid #58912: pCMV HA hRB delta CDK + T373
Purpose: mammalian expression of human Rb with all Ser/Thr Cdk acceptor sites removed and T373 restored
Depositing lab: Steven Dowdy. Depositing organization: University of California, San Diego (UCSD). Publication: Cyclin D activates the Rb tumor suppressor by mono-phosphorylation. Narasimha AM, Kaulich M, Shapiro GS, Choi YJ, Sicinski P, Dowdy SF. Elife. 2014 May 29:e02872. doi: 10.7554/eLife.02872. PubMed 24876129.
Backbone
  Vector backbone: pCMV
  Backbone manufacturer: Clontech
  Vector type: Mammalian Expression
Growth in bacteria
  Bacterial resistance: Ampicillin, 100 μg/mL
  Growth temperature: 37°C
  Growth strain: DH5alpha
  Copy number: High Copy
Gene/Insert
  Gene/Insert name: Rb (alt name: retinoblastoma tumor suppressor protein)
  Species: H. sapiens (human)
  Insert size (bp): 2787
  Mutation: delta CDK* with T373 restored
  Entrez Gene: RB1 (a.k.a. OSRC, PPP1R130, RB, p105-Rb, p110-RB1, pRb, pp110)
  Promoter: CMV
  Tag / fusion protein: HA (N terminal on insert)
  Cloning method: Unknown
  Sequencing primers: 5′ CMV-F; 3′ EBV-rev
Terms and licenses: Academic/Nonprofit Terms; Industry Terms: Not Available to Industry
Depositor comments: *CDK mutations (all changed to Ala): T5, S239, S249, T252, T356, T373, S608, S612, S780, S788, S795, S807, S811, T821, T826
How to cite: pCMV HA hRB delta CDK + T373 was a gift from Steven Dowdy (Addgene plasmid # 58912 ; http://n2t.net/addgene:58912 ; RRID:Addgene_58912)
