[The description below was written by a language model from this plasmid's Addgene catalogue record.]
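Description:
pCMV HA hRB delta CDK + T373 is a mammalian expression plasmid built on the pCMV backbone, carrying a mutant human retinoblastoma tumor suppressor (RB1) coding sequence of about 2.8 kb under the control of the CMV promoter, a strong constitutive promoter suited to transient expression in transfected mammalian cells. The protein is fused at its N terminus to an HA epitope tag, which allows the exogenous Rb to be detected or immunoprecipitated separately from endogenous Rb. The plasmid is maintained in E. coli as a high-copy construct under ampicillin selection. The record does not include a feature table, so the origin of replication, the polyadenylation signal and any mammalian selection marker are not stated.

The insert is based on the "delta CDK" form of Rb, in which the cyclin-dependent kinase acceptor serines and threonines are changed to alanine; the depositor lists fifteen such positions, spanning T5 near the N terminus through T826 near the C terminus. In this version, threonine 373 has been restored, leaving it as the only listed Cdk phosphorylation site available on an otherwise non-phosphorylatable protein. This single-site add-back design lets the functional consequences of phosphorylation at T373 alone be examined. That fits the associated study, which concerned activation of Rb by cyclin D through mono-phosphorylation. The construct would typically be used alongside the full delta CDK mutant, and potentially other single-site restored variants, to compare how individual phosphorylation events affect Rb activity in cells.
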