>Addgene plasmid #58912 | pCMV HA hRB delta CDK + T373 | addgene partial sequence | sequence record 93110 | CMV-F 5'-CGCAAATGGGCGGTAGGCGTG-3'
TGAACCGTCAGATCGCCTGGAGACGCCATCCACGCTGTTTTGACCTCCATAGAAGACACCGGGACCGATC
CAGCCTCCGGACTCTAGAGGATCCGGTACTAGAGGAACTGAAAAACCAGAAAGTTAACTGGTAAGTTTAG
TCTTTTTGTCTTTTATTTCAGGTCCCGGATCCGGTGGTGGTGCAAATCAAAGAACTGCTCCTCAGTGGAT
GTTGCCTTTACTTCTAGGCCTGTACGGAAGTGTTACTTCTGCTCTAAAAGCTGCGGAATTGTACCCGCGG
GCCCACCATGTACCCATACGATGTTCCAGATTACGCTCTTATGGCCATGGAGGCCCGAATTCGGTCGACC
CCGCCCAAAGCCCCCCGAAAAACGGCCGCCACCGCCGCCGCTGCCGCCGCGGAACCCCCGGCACCGCCGC
CGCCGCCCCCTCCTGAGGAGGACCCAGAGCAGGACAGCGGCCCGGAGGACCTGCCTCTCGTCAGGCTTGA
GTTTGAAGAAACAGAAGAACCTGATTTTACTGCATTATGTCAGAAATTAAAGATACCAGATCATGTCAGA
GAGAGAGCTTGGTTAACTTGGGAGAAAGTTTCATCTGTGGATGGAGTATTGGGAGGTTATATTCAAAAGA
AAAAGGAACTGTGGGGAATCTGTATCTTTATTGCAGCAGTTGACCTAGATGAGATGTCGTTCACTTTTAC
TGAGCTACAGAAAAACATAGAAATCAGTGTCCATA
