>Addgene plasmid #58912 | pCMV HA hRB delta CDK + T373 | addgene partial sequence | sequence record 93681 | hRb-F4  5'-ttgacacaacccagcagttc-3'
GTTTCTTGGATCACATTTTTATTAGCTAAAGGGGAAGTATTACAAATGGAAGATGATCTGGTGATTTCAT
TTCAGTTAATGCTATGTGTCCTTGACTATTTTATTAAACTCGCACCTCCCATGTTGCTCAAAGAACCATA
TAAAACAGCTGTTATACCCATTAATGGTGCACCTCGAGCACCCAGGCGAGGTCAGAACAGGAGTGCACGG
ATAGCAAAACAACTAGAAAATGATACAAGAATTATTGAAGTTCTCTGTAAAGAACATGAATGTAATATAG
ATGAGGTGAAAAATGTTTATTTCAAAAATTTTATACCTTTTATGAATTCTCTTGGACTTGTAACATCTAA
TGGACTTCCAGAGGTTGAAAATCTTTCTAAACGATACGAAGAAATTTATCTTAAAAATAAAGATCTAGAT
GCAAGATTATTTTTGGATCATGATAAAACTCTTCAGACTGATTCTATAGACAGTTTTGAAACACAGAGAG
CACCACGAAAAAGTAACCTTGATGAAGAGGTGAATGTAATTCCTCCACACACTCCAGTTAGGACTGTTAT
GAACACTATCCAACAATTAATGATGATTTTAAATTCAGCAAGTGATCAACCTTCAGAAAATCTGATTTCC
TATTTTAACAACTGCACAGTGAATCCAAAAGAAAGTATACTGAAAAGAGTGAAGGATATAGGATACATCT
TTAAAGAGAAATTTGCTAAAGCTGTGGGA
