>Addgene plasmid #58912 | pCMV HA hRB delta CDK + T373 | addgene partial sequence | sequence record 93682 | hRb-F2 5'-gtgcgctcttgaggttgtaa-3'
AGCCTTTGATTTTTACAAAGTGATCGAAAGTTTTATCAAAGCAGAAGGCAACTTGACAAGAGAAATGATA
AAACATTTAGAACGATGTGAACATCGAATCATGGAATCCCTTGCATGGCTCTCAGATTCACCTTTATTTG
ATCTTATTAAACAATCAAAGGACCGAGAAGGACCAACTGATCACCTTGAATCTGCTTGTCCTCTTAATCT
TCCTCTCCAGAATAATCACACTGCAGCAGATATGTATCTTGCTCCTGTAAGAGCTCCAAAGAAAAAAGGT
TCAACTACGCGTGTAAATTCTACTGCAAATGCAGAGACACAAGCAACCTCAGCCTTCCAGACCCAGAAGC
CATTGAAATCTACCTCTCTTTCACTGTTTTATAAAAAAGTGTATCGGCTAGCCTATCTCCGGCTAAATAC
ACTTTGTGAACGCCTTCTGTCTGAGCACCCAGAATTAGAACATATCATCTGGACCCTTTTCCAGCACACC
CTGCAGAATGAGTATGAACTCATGAGAGACAGGCATTTGGACCAAATTATGATGTGTTCCATGTATGGCA
TATGCAAAGTGAAGAATATAGACCTTAAATTCAAAAATCATTGTAACAGCATACAAGGATCTTCCTCATG
CTGTTCAGGAGACATTCAAACGTGTTTTG
