>Addgene plasmid #58912 | pCMV HA hRB delta CDK + T373 | addgene partial sequence | sequence record 94619 | EBV-rev 5'-GTGGTTTGTCCAAACTCATC-3'
CGGTACCTCATTTCTCTTCCTTGTTTGAGGTATCCATGCTATCATTCATTTTCTGCTTTTGCATTCGTGT
TCGAGTAGAAGTCATTTCTGCCAGTTTCTGCTGAAATTTGGACTCTCCTGGGAGATGTTTACTTCCATCT
GCTTCATCTGATCCTTCAATATCAAAGCGTAGTTTTTTCAGTGGTTTAGGAGGGTTGCTTCCTTCAGCAC
TTCTTTTGAGCACACGGTCGCTGTTACATACCATCTGATTTATTTTCTGGAACTTCTCAGAAGTCCCGAA
TGATTCACCAATTGATACTAAGATTCTTGATCTTGGAGCCATTTTTGTTGGTGCTGGCAGACCTTCTGAA
ATTTTATATGGAGCCTTCAGGGGTGCAATATAGATGTTCCCTCCAGGAATCCGTAAGGGTGCACTAGGAA
ACTTGTAAGGGGCTCGAGGAATGTGAGGTATTGGTGCCAAGGTAGGGGGCCTGGTGGAAGCATACTGCAA
AATATTTGTTTTCAGTCTCTGCATGAAGACCGAGTTATAGAATACTATAATAGAATCATACTCCTCTTCT
TTGATCAAAACACGTTTGAATGTCTCCTGAACAGCATGAGGAAGATCCTTGTATGCTGTTACAATGATTT
TGAATTTAAGGTCTATATTCTTCACTTTGCATATGCCATACATGGAACACATCATAATTTGGTCCAAATG
CCTGTCTCTCATGAGTTCATACTCATTCTGCAGGGTGTGCTGGAAAAGGGTCCAGATGATATGTTCTAAT
TCTGGGTGCTCAGACAGAAG
